>Addgene plasmid #227978 | pFA6a-BASU-HA3-KanMX6 | addgene full sequence | sequence record 451856 | Addgene NGS Result
ACGCGGCCGCCAGCTGAAGCTTCGTACGCTGCAGGTCGACGGATCCCCGGGTTAATTAACGGCAAGCTGA
GCGAAAGTGAGATTAGATTCGGTTTAAAAACTGAGGTCATGGGTCAACATTTGATATACCATGACGTACT
GTCTAGCACACAAAAGACCGCTCACGAGTTAGCAAACAATAACGCTCCCGAAGGTACATTGGTCGTTGCG
GATAAACAAACGGCTGGTAGAGGCGGAATGAGTAGGGTCTGGCATTCACAAGAAGGAAATGGTGTGTGGA
TGTCCTTGATACTAAGGCCAGACATACCGTTACAAAAAACCCCGCAACTAACCCTTTTGGCTGCGGTGGC
CGTGGTTCAGGGGATCGAGGAAGCCGCTGGGATCCAAACGGACATAAAATGGCCGAATGACATTCTAATC
AACGGCAAAAAAACAGTCGGGATTCTGACCGAAATGCAAGCCGAAGAGGACAGGGTAAGAAGTGTGATCA
TTGGGATTGGCATCAATGTAAATCAGCAACCTAATGATTTCCCGGACGAATTAAAGGACATAGCCACCTC
TCTTAGCCAAGCCGCTGGCGAAAAAATAGACCGTGCTGGAGTGATCCAGCATATACTTCTATGCTTTGAG
AAGAGGTACAGAGACTACATGACTCATGGTTTTACGCCAATAAAGCTGTTGTGGGAATCCTACGCTCTGG
GAATAGGAACTAACATGCGTGCTAGAACACTGAATGGTACATTTTACGGTAAGGCCCTAGGGATTGACGA
CGAAGGTGTACTTCTTCTTGAGACAAACGAGGGCATAAAAAAGATATACAGTGCTGACATATCTTTGAGG
TTAATTAACATCTTTTACCCATACGATGTTCCTGACTATGCGGGCTATCCCTATGACGTCCCGGACTATG
CAGGATCCTATCCATATGACGTTCCAGATTACGCTGCTCAGTGCTGAGGCGCGCCACTTCTAAATAAGCG
AATTTCTTATGATTTATGATTTTTATTATTAAATAAGTTATAAAAAAAATAAGTGTATACAAATTTTAAA
GTGACTCTTAGGTTTTAAAACGAAAATTCTTATTCTTGAGTAACTCTTTCCTGTAGGTCAGGTTGCTTTC
TCAGGTATAGTATGAGGTCGCTCTTATTGACCACACCTCTACCGGCAGATCCGCTAGGGATAACAGGGTA
ATATAGATCTGTTTAGCTTGCCTCGTCCCCGCCGGGTCACCCGGCCAGCGACATGGAGGCCCAGAATACC
CTCCTTGACAGTCTTGACGTGCGCAGCTCAGGGGCATGATGTGACTGTCGCCCGTACATTTAGCCCATAC
ATCCCCATGTATAATCATTTGCATCCATACATTTTGATGGCCGCACGGCGCGAAGCAAAAATTACGGCTC
CTCGCTGCAGACCTGCGAGCAGGGAAACGCTCCCCTCACAGACGCGTTGAATTGTCCCCACGCCGCGCCC
CTGTAGAGAAATATAAAAGGTTAGGATTTGCCACTGAGGTTCTTCTTTCATATACTTCCTTTTAAAATCT
TGCTAGGATACAGTTCTCACATCACATCCGAACATAAACAACCATGGGTAAGGAAAAGACTCACGTTTCG
AGGCCGCGATTAAATTCCAACATGGATGCTGATTTATATGGGTATAAATGGGCTCGCGATAATGTCGGGC
AATCAGGTGCGACAATCTATCGATTGTATGGGAAGCCCGATGCGCCAGAGTTGTTTCTGAAACATGGCAA
AGGTAGCGTTGCCAATGATGTTACAGATGAGATGGTCAGACTAAACTGGCTGACGGAATTTATGCCTCTT
CCGACCATCAAGCATTTTATCCGTACTCCTGATGATGCATGGTTACTCACCACTGCGATCCCCGGCAAAA
CAGCATTCCAGGTATTAGAAGAATATCCTGATTCAGGTGAAAATATTGTTGATGCGCTGGCAGTGTTCCT
GCGCCGGTTGCATTCGATTCCTGTTTGTAATTGTCCTTTTAACAGCGATCGCGTATTTCGTCTCGCTCAG
GCGCAATCACGAATGAATAACGGTTTGGTTGATGCGAGTGATTTTGATGACGAGCGTAATGGCTGGCCTG
TTGAACAAGTCTGGAAAGAAATGCATAAGCTTTTGCCATTCTCACCGGATTCAGTCGTCACTCATGGTGA
TTTCTCACTTGATAACCTTATTTTTGACGAGGGGAAATTAATAGGTTGTATTGATGTTGGACGAGTCGGA
ATCGCAGACCGATACCAGGATCTTGCCATCCTATGGAACTGCCTCGGTGAGTTTTCTCCTTCATTACAGA
AACGGCTTTTTCAAAAATATGGTATTGATAATCCTGATATGAATAAATTGCAGTTTCATTTGATGCTCGA
TGAGTTTTTCTAATCAGTACTGACAATAAAAAGATTCTTGTTTTCAAGAACTTGTCATTTGTATAGTTTT
TTTATATTGTAGTTGTTCTATTTTAATCAAATGTTAGCGTGATTTATATTTTTTTTCGCCTCGACATCAT
CTGCCCAGATGCGAAGTTAAGTGCGCAGAAAGTAATATCATGCGTCAATCGTATGTGAATGCTGGTCGCT
ATACTGCTGTCGATTCGATACTAACGCCGCCATCCAGTTTAAACGAGCTCGAATTCATCGATGATATCAG
ATCCACTAGTGGCCTATGCGGCCGCGGATCTGCCGGTCTCCCTATAGTGAGTCGTATTAATTTCGATAAG
CCAGGTTAACCTGCATTAATGAATCGGCCAACGCGCGGGGAGAGGCGGTTTGCGTATTGGGCGCTCTTCC
GCTTCCTCGCTCACTGACTCGCTGCGCTCGGTCGTTCGGCTGCGGCGAGCGGTATCAGCTCACTCAAAGG
CGGTAATACGGTTATCCACAGAATCAGGGGATAACGCAGGAAAGAACATGTGAGCAAAAGGCCAGCAAAA
GGCCAGGAACCGTAAAAAGGCCGCGTTGCTGGCGTTTTTCCATAGGCTCCGCCCCCCTGACGAGCATCAC
AAAAATCGACGCTCAAGTCAGAGGTGGCGAAACCCGACAGGACTATAAAGATACCAGGCGTTTCCCCCTG
GAAGCTCCCTCGTGCGCTCTCCTGTTCCGACCCTGCCGCTTACCGGATACCTGTCCGCCTTTCTCCCTTC
GGGAAGCGTGGCGCTTTCTCATAGCTCACGCTGTAGGTATCTCAGTTCGGTGTAGGTCGTTCGCTCCAAG
CTGGGCTGTGTGCACGAACCCCCCGTTCAGCCCGACCGCTGCGCCTTATCCGGTAACTATCGTCTTGAGT
CCAACCCGGTAAGACACGACTTATCGCCACTGGCAGCAGCCACTGGTAACAGGATTAGCAGAGCGAGGTA
TGTAGGCGGTGCTACAGAGTTCTTGAAGTGGTGGCCTAACTACGGCTACACTAGAAGAACAGTATTTGGT
ATCTGCGCTCTGCTGAAGCCAGTTACCTTCGGAAAAAGAGTTGGTAGCTCTTGATCCGGCAAACAAACCA
CCGCTGGTAGCGGTGGTTTTTTTGTTTGCAAGCAGCAGATTACGCGCAGAAAAAAAGGATCTCAAGAAGA
TCCTTTGATCTTTTCTACGGGGTCTGACGCTCAGTGGAACGAAAACTCACGTTAAGGGATTTTGGTCATG
AGATTATCAAAAAGGATCTTCACCTAGATCCTTTTAAATTAAAAATGAAGTTTTAAATCAATCTAAAGTA
TATATGAGTAAACTTGGTCTGACAGTTACCAATGCTTAATCAGTGAGGCACCTATCTCAGCGATCTGTCT
ATTTCGTTCATCCATAGTTGCCTGACTCCCCGTCGTGTAGATAACTACGATACGGGAGGGCTTACCATCT
GGCCCCAGTGCTGCAATGATACCGCGAGACCCACGCTCACCGGCTCCAGATTTATCAGCAATAAACCAGC
CAGCCGGAAGGGCCGAGCGCAGAAGTGGTCCTGCAACTTTATCCGCCTCCATCCAGTCTATTAATTGTTG
CCGGGAAGCTAGAGTAAGTAGTTCGCCAGTTAATAGTTTGCGCAACGTTGTTGCCATTGCTACAGGCATC
GTGGTGTCACGCTCGTCGTTTGGTATGGCTTCATTCAGCTCCGGTTCCCAACGATCAAGGCGAGTTACAT
GATCCCCCATGTTGTGCAAAAAAGCGGTTAGCTCCTTCGGTCCTCCGATCGTTGTCAGAAGTAAGTTGGC
CGCAGTGTTATCACTCATGGTTATGGCAGCACTGCATAATTCTCTTACTGTCATGCCATCCGTAAGATGC
TTTTCTGTGACTGGTGAGTACTCAACCAAGTCATTCTGAGAATAGTGTATGCGGCGACCGAGTTGCTCTT
GCCCGGCGTCAATACGGGATAATACCGCGCCACATAGCAGAACTTTAAAAGTGCTCATCATTGGAAAACG
TTCTTCGGGGCGAAAACTCTCAAGGATCTTACCGCTGTTGAGATCCAGTTCGATGTAACCCACTCGTGCA
CCCAACTGATCTTCAGCATCTTTTACTTTCACCAGCGTTTCTGGGTGAGCAAAAACAGGAAGGCAAAATG
CCGCAAAAAAGGGAATAAGGGCGACACGGAAATGTTGAATACTCATACTCTTCCTTTTTCAATATTATTG
AAGCATTTATCAGGGTTATTGTCTCATGAGCGGATACATATTTGAATGTATTTAGAAAAATAAACAAATA
GGGGTTCCGCGCACATTTCCCCGAAAAGTGCCACCTGACGTCTAAGAAACCATTATTATCATGACATTAA
CCTATAAAAATAGGCGTATCACGAGGCCCTTTCGTCTCGCGCGTTTCGGTGATGACGGTGAAAACCTCTG
ACACATGCAGCTCCCGGAGACGGTCACAGCTTGTCTGTAAGCGGATGCCGGGAGCAGACAAGCCCGTCAG
GGCGCGTCAGCGGGTGTTGGCGGGTGTCGGGGCTGGCTTAACTATGCGGCATCAGAGCAGATTGTACTGA
GAGTGCACCATATGGACATATTGTCGTTAGAACGCGGCTACAATTAATACATAACCTTATGTATCATACA
CATACGATTTAGGTGACACTATAGA
Features (pLannotate 1.2.2; 12 found; start..end, strand, type, name):
     61..837     +  CDS            birA (fragment): BIRA_BACSU - Experimental evidence at protein level: Swiss-Prot protein existence level 1. Acts both as a biotin--[acetyl-CoA-carboxylase] ligase and a repressor. From Bacillus subtilis (strain 168).
    856..945     +  CDS            3xHA: three tandem HA epitope tags
    978..1165    +  terminator     ADH1 terminator: S. cerevisiae ADH1; transcription terminator for the S. cerevisiae alcohol dehydrogenase 1 (ADH1) gene
   1240..2596    +  gene           kanMX: yeast selectable marker conferring kanamycin resistance (Wach et al., 1994)
   2701..2719    -  promoter       T7 promoter: promoter for bacteriophage T7 RNA polymerase
   2741..2794    -  CDS            lacI (fragment): lac repressor; lacI; The lac repressor binds to the lac operator to inhibit transcription in E. coli. This inhibition can be relieved by adding lactose or isopropyl-β-D-thiogalactopyranoside (IPTG).
   2977..3565    -  rep_origin     ori: high-copy-number ColE1/pMB1/pBR322/pUC origin of replication
   3736..4596    -  CDS            AmpR: β-lactamase; bla; confers resistance to ampicillin, carbenicillin, and related antibiotics
   4597..4701    -  promoter       AmpR promoter: bla
   4796..4831    +  CDS            rop (fragment): Rop protein, which maintains plasmids at low copy number; rop
   4933..4984    +  misc_feature   bom (fragment): basis of mobility region from pBR322
   5047..5065    +  promoter       SP6 promoter: promoter for bacteriophage SP6 RNA polymerase
