[The description below was written by a language model from this plasmid's Addgene catalogue record and pLannotate feature annotations shown in this document.]
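Description:
pFA6a-BASU-HA3-KanMX6 is a 5,065-nt PCR-template plasmid of the pFA6a family, built for C-terminal tagging of chromosomal genes in budding yeast rather than for episomal expression. The feature table shows no yeast replication origin or centromere. The plasmid is maintained only in E. coli, through a high-copy ColE1/pUC-type origin and a β-lactamase (AmpR) gene with its own promoter. Short fragments annotated as lacI, rop and bom are backbone remnants, and T7 and SP6 promoters flank the cassette region, as is typical of this vector series.

The payload is a promoterless tagging module. It begins with the BASU coding sequence, which the annotation identifies as a fragment of Bacillus subtilis BirA, the biotin–protein ligase from which this proximity-labelling enzyme is derived. BASU is followed by three tandem HA epitopes and the S. cerevisiae ADH1 terminator. Downstream lies the kanMX marker, which allows yeast transformants to be selected with G418. No promoter sits upstream of BASU because the module is meant to be joined in frame to the 3′ end of a target open reading frame. In the usual use of pFA6a modules, the cassette is amplified with primers carrying homology to the target locus and integrated by homologous recombination. The resulting fusion is then expressed from the gene's native promoter and terminated by the ADH1 sequence.

According to the record, the construct is intended for BioID in yeast. The BASU-tagged protein biotinylates nearby proteins so that they can be captured and identified, and the HA3 tag allows the fusion itself to be detected. The associated publication compares BioID tagging systems in budding yeast and applies them to the interactome of the Ccr4-Not complex.
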