Addgene plasmid #227978: pFA6a-BASU-HA3-KanMX6
Purpose: To insert biotin ligase, BASU, at the C-terminus of genes; yeast BioID, KanMX6 marker
Depositing lab: Joseph Reese. Depositing organization: Pennsylvania State University. Publication: Characterization of BioID tagging systems in budding yeast and exploring the interactome of the Ccr4-Not complex. Pfannenstein J, Tyryshkin M, Gulden ME, Doud EH, Mosley AL, Reese JC. G3 (Bethesda). 2024 Sep 13:jkae221. doi: 10.1093/g3journal/jkae221. PubMed 39271111.
Backbone
  Vector backbone: pFa6
  Vector type: Yeast Expression
  Selectable markers: KanMX6 (select with G418)
Growth in bacteria
  Bacterial resistance: Ampicillin, 100 μg/mL
  Growth temperature: 37°C
  Growth strain: DH5alpha
  Copy number: High Copy
Gene/Insert
  Gene/Insert name: BASU
  Species: Other
  Tag / fusion protein: HA tag (C terminal on insert)
  Cloning method: Ligation Independent Cloning
Terms and licenses: Academic/Nonprofit Terms; Industry Terms: Not Available to Industry
How to cite: pFA6a-BASU-HA3-KanMX6 was a gift from Joseph Reese (Addgene plasmid # 227978 ; http://n2t.net/addgene:227978 ; RRID:Addgene_227978)
